Addgene plasmid #105578: MLSE-shTAF12.376
Purpose: retrovirally express TAF12 shRNA with GFP marker
Depositing lab: Christopher Vakoc. Depositing organization: Cold Spring Harbor Laboratory. Publication: A TFIID-SAGA Perturbation that Targets MYB and Suppresses Acute Myeloid Leukemia. Xu Y, Milazzo JP, Somerville TDD, Tarumoto Y, Huang YH, Ostrander EL, Wilkinson JE, Challen GA, Vakoc CR. Cancer Cell. 2018 Jan 8;33(1):13-28.e8. doi: 10.1016/j.ccell.2017.12.002. PubMed 29316427.
Backbone
  Vector backbone: MLSE (MSCV-LTR-mirE-shRNA-SV40-GFP)
  Vector type: Mammalian Expression, Retroviral, RNAi
Growth in bacteria
  Bacterial resistance: Ampicillin, 100 μg/mL
  Growth temperature: 37°C
  Growth strain: NEB Stable
  Copy number: Unknown
Gene/Insert
  Gene/Insert name: TAF12 shRNA #376
  gRNA/shRNA sequence: TGCTGTTGACAGTGAGCGAAAGAAGAAATTACAAGACCTATAGTGAAGCCACAGATGTATAGGTCTTGTAATTTCTTCTTGTGCCTACTGCCTCGGA
  Species: M. musculus (mouse)
  Promoter: MSCV-LTR
  Cloning method: Restriction Enzyme; 5′ cloning site XhoI (unknown if destroyed); 3′ cloning site EcoRI (unknown if destroyed)
  Sequencing primers: 5′ TGT TTG AAT GAG GCT TCA GTA C
Terms and licenses: Academic/Nonprofit Terms; Industry Terms: Not Available to Industry
How to cite: MLSE-shTAF12.376 was a gift from Christopher Vakoc (Addgene plasmid # 105578 ; http://n2t.net/addgene:105578 ; RRID:Addgene_105578)
