[The description below was written by a language model from this plasmid's Addgene catalogue record and pLannotate feature annotations shown in this document.]
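Description:
MLSE-shTAF12.376 is a 6.5 kb gammaretroviral RNAi vector built on the MLSE backbone (MSCV-LTR-mirE-shRNA-SV40-GFP) and designed to knock down mouse TAF12 while marking transduced cells with GFP. The proviral region is bounded by murine embryonic stem cell virus 5′ and 3′ LTRs. Downstream of the 5′ LTR sit the Ψ packaging signal and a truncated MMLV gag segment lacking its start codon; together these promote efficient encapsidation of the vector RNA when gag, pol and env are supplied in trans by a packaging cell line. In bacteria the plasmid replicates from a high-copy ColE1/pUC-type origin and is selected with ampicillin through the bla gene. The short lacI, lacZα, TcR, rop, bom and env fragments in the annotation are non-functional remnants of earlier cloning steps.

The payload is TAF12 shRNA #376, cloned between XhoI and EcoRI sites into a microRNA-based (mirE, miR-30-derived) scaffold. The feature table annotates only the 3′ miR-30a flanking sequence; the hairpin and 5′ flank were not called by the annotation tool, although the catalogue record places them there. Transcription of the shRNA is driven by the MSCV 5′ LTR as a Pol II transcript, which the endogenous microRNA pathway processes into a mature guide strand targeting TAF12. A separate internal SV40 enhancer/early promoter drives EGFP, so infected cells can be tracked or sorted by fluorescence. The associated publication concerns perturbation of TFIID–SAGA function to target MYB in acute myeloid leukemia, which fits use of this construct for stable TAF12 knockdown in mouse cells with GFP as the readout for transduced cells.
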