Features (pLannotate 1.2.2; 20 found; start..end, strand, type, name):
    579..920     +  misc_feature   MESV Ψ: packaging signal of murine embryonic stem cell virus
    987..1403    +  CDS            gag (truncated): truncated Moloney murine leukemia virus (MMLV) gag gene lacking the start codon
   1634..1760    +  ncRNA          3' miR-30a: sequence downstream of the 71-nt precursor of the human miR-30a microRNA (Zeng et al., 2002) miRNA
   1809..2138    +  promoter       SV40 promoter: SV40 enhancer and early promoter
   2145..2864    +  CDS            EGFP: the original enhanced GFP (Yang et al., 1996) mammalian codon-optimized
   2881..2897    +  misc_feature   MCS (fragment): pBluescript multiple cloning site
   2937..3451    +  LTR            3' LTR: 3' long terminal repeat from murine embryonic stem cell virus
   3613..3629    -  protein_bind   lac operator: The lac repressor binds to the lac operator to inhibit transcription in E. coli. This inhibition can be relieved by adding lactose or isopropyl-β-D-thiogalactopyranoside (IPTG). lac repressor encoded by lacI
   3637..3667    -  promoter       lac promoter: promoter for the E. coli lac operon
   3682..3703    -  protein_bind   CAP binding site: CAP binding activates transcription in the presence of cAMP. E. coli catabolite activator protein
   3716..3808    -  CDS            lacI (fragment): lac repressor; lacI; The lac repressor binds to the lac operator to inhibit transcription in E. coli. This inhibition can be relieved by adding lactose or isopropyl-β-D-thiogalactopyranoside (IPTG).
   3991..4579    -  rep_origin     ori: high-copy-number ColE1/pMB1/pBR322/pUC origin of replication
   4750..5610    -  CDS            AmpR: β-lactamase; bla; confers resistance to ampicillin, carbenicillin, and related antibiotics
   5611..5715    -  promoter       AmpR promoter: bla
   5810..5845    +  CDS            rop (fragment): Rop protein, which maintains plasmids at low copy number; rop
   5947..6046    +  misc_feature   bom (fragment): basis of mobility region from pBR322
   6052..6201    -  CDS            lacZα (fragment): LacZα fragment of β-galactosidase; lacZ fragment
   6201..6402    -  CDS            TcR (fragment): tetracycline efflux protein; tet; confers resistance to tetracycline
   6403..6501    +  CDS            env (fragment): murine leukemia virus gPr80 envelope polyprotein precursor; env; proteolytically cleaved into gp70SU and p15TM subunits
   6543..515     +  LTR            5' LTR (across the origin): 5' long terminal repeat from murine embryonic stem cell virus
>Addgene plasmid #105578 | MLSE-shTAF12.376 | addgene full sequence | sequence record 203807 | Addgene NGS Result
TGAAAGACCCCACCTGTAGGTTTGGCAAGCTAGCTTAAGTAACGCCATTTTGCAAGGCATGGAAAATACA
TAACTGAGAATAGAGAAGTTCAGATCAAGGTTAGGAACAGAGAGACAGCAGAATATGGGCCAAACAGGAT
ATCTGTGGTAAGCAGTTCCTGCCCCGGCTCAGGGCCAAGAACAGATGGTCCCCAGATGCGGTCCCGCCCT
CAGCAGTTTCTAGAGAACCATCAGATGTTTCCAGGGTGCCCCAAGGACCTGAAATGACCCTGTGCCTTAT
TTGAACTAACCAATCAGTTCGCTTCTCGCTTCTGTTCGCGCGCTTCTGCTCCCCGAGCTCAATAAAAGAG
CCCACAACCCCTCACTCGGCGCGCCAGTCCTCCGATAGACTGCGTCGCCCGGGTACCCGTATTCCCAATA
AAGCCTCTTGCTGTTTGCATCCGAATCGTGGACTCGCTGATCCTTGGGAGGGTCTCCTCAGATTGATTGA
CTGCCCACCTCGGGGGTCTTTCATTTGGAGGTTCCACCGAGATTTGGAGACCCCTGCCCAGGGACCACCG
ACCCCCCCGCCGGGAGGTAAGCTGGCCAGCGGTCGTTTCGTGTCTGTCTCTGTCTTTGTGCGTGTTTGTG
CCGGCATCTAATGTTTGCGCCTGCGTCTGTACTAGTTAGCTAACTAGCTCTGTATCTGGCGGACCCGTGG
TGGAACTGACGAGTTCTGAACACCCGGCCGCAACCCTGGGAGACGTCCCAGGGACTTTGGGGGCCGTTTT
TGTGGCCCGACCTGAGGAAGGGAGTCGATGTGGAATCCGACCCCGTCAGGATATGTGGTTCTGGTAGGAG
ACGAGAACCTAAAACAGTTCCCGCCTCCGTCTGAATTTTTGCTTTCGGTTTGGAACCGAAGCCGCGCGTC
TTGTCTGCTGCAGCGCTGCAGCATCGTTCTGTGTTGTCTCTGTCTGACTGTGTTTCTGTATTTGTCTGAA
AATTAGGGCCAGACTGTTACCACTCCCTTAAGTTTGACCTTAGGTCACTGGAAAGATGTCGAGCGGATCG
CTCACAACCAGTCGGTAGATGTCAAGAAGAGACGTTGGGTTACCTTCTGCTCTGCAGAATGGCCAACCTT
TAACGTCGGATGGCCGCGAGACGGCACCTTTAACCGAGACCTCATCACCCAGGTTAAGATCAAGGTCTTT
TCACCTGGCCCGCATGGACACCCAGACCAGGTCCCCTACATCGTGACCTGGGAAGCCTTGGCTTTTGACC
CCCCTCCCTGGGTCAAGCCCTTTGTACACCCTAAGCCTCCGCCTCCTCTTCCTCCATCCGCCCCGTCTCT
CCCCCTTGAACCTCCTCGTTCGACCCCGCCTCGATCCTCCCTTTATCCAGCCCTCACTCCTTCTCTAGGC
GCCGGAATTAGATCTCTCGACTAGGGATAACAGGGTAATTGTTTGAATGAGGCTTCAGTACTTTACAGAA
TCGTTGCCTGCACATCTTGGAAACACTTGCTGGGATTACTTCGACTTCTTAACCCAACAGAAGGCTCGAG
AAGGTATATTGCTGTTGACAGTGAGCGAAAGAAGAAATTACAAGACCTATAGTGAAGCCACAGATGTATA
GGTCTTGTAATTTCTTCTTGTGCCTACTGCCTCGGACTTCAAGGGGCTAGAATTCGAGCAATTATCTTGT
TTACTAAAACTGAATACCTTGCTATCTCTTTGATACATTTTTACAAAGCTGAATTAAAATGGTATAAATT
AAATCACTTTTTTCAATTGACGCGTAATTCGCCAGCACAGTGGTCGACCCTGTGGAATGTGTGTCAGTTA
GGGTGTGGAAAGTCCCCAGGCTCCCCAGCAGGCAGAAGTATGCAAAGCATGCATCTCAATTAGTCAGCAA
CCAGGTGTGGAAAGTCCCCAGGCTCCCCAGCAGGCAGAAGTATGCAAAGCATGCATCTCAATTAGTCAGC
AACCATAGTCCCGCCCCTAACTCCGCCCATCCCGCCCCTAACTCCGCCCAGTTCCGCCCATTCTCCGCCC
CATGGCTGACTAATTTTTTTTATTTATGCAGAGGCCGAGGCCGCCTCGGCCTCTGAGCTATTCCAGAAGT
AGTGAGGAGGCTTTTTTGGAGGCCTAGGCTTTTGCAAAAAGCTCATGGTGAGCAAGGGCGAGGAGCTGTT
CACCGGGGTGGTGCCCATCCTGGTCGAGCTGGACGGCGACGTAAACGGCCACAAGTTCAGCGTGTCTGGC
GAGGGCGAGGGCGATGCCACCTACGGCAAGCTGACCCTGAAGTTCATCTGCACCACCGGCAAGCTGCCCG
TGCCCTGGCCCACCCTCGTGACCACCCTGACCTACGGCGTGCAGTGCTTCAGCCGCTACCCCGACCACAT
GAAGCAGCACGACTTCTTCAAGTCCGCCATGCCCGAAGGCTACGTCCAGGAGCGCACCATCTTCTTCAAG
GACGACGGCAACTACAAGACCCGCGCCGAGGTGAAGTTCGAGGGCGACACCCTGGTGAACCGCATCGAGC
TGAAGGGCATCGACTTCAAGGAGGACGGCAACATCCTGGGGCACAAGCTGGAGTACAACTACAACAGCCA
CAACGTCTATATCATGGCCGACAAGCAGAAGAACGGCATCAAGGCGAACTTCAAGATCCGCCACAACATC
GAGGACGGCAGCGTGCAGCTCGCCGACCACTACCAGCAGAACACCCCCATCGGCGACGGCCCCGTGCTGC
TGCCCGACAACCACTACCTGAGCACCCAGTCCGCCCTGAGCAAAGACCCCAACGAGAAGCGCGATCACAT
GGTCCTGCTGGAGTTCGTGACCGCCGCCGGGATCACTCTCGGCATGGACGAGCTGTACAAGTAATGAATT
AATTAAGAATTATCAAGCTTATCGATAAAATAAAAGATTTTATTTAGTCTCCAGAAAAAGGGGGGAATGA
AAGACCCCACCTGTAGGTTTGGCAAGCTAGCTTAAGTAACGCCATTTTGCAAGGCATGGAAAATACATAA
CTGAGAATAGAGAAGTTCAGATCAAGGTTAGGAACAGAGAGACAGCAGAATATGGGCCAAACAGGATATC
TGTGGTAAGCAGTTCCTGCCCCGGCTCAGGGCCAAGAACAGATGGTCCCCAGATGCGGTCCCGCCCTCAG
CAGTTTCTAGAGAACCATCAGATGTTTCCAGGGTGCCCCAAGGACCTGAAATGACCCTGTGCCTTATTTG
AACTAACCAATCAGTTCGCTTCTCGCTTCTGTTCGCGCGCTTCTGCTCCCCGAGCTCAATAAAAGAGCCC
ACAACCCCTCACTCGGCGCGCCAGTCCTCCGATAGACTGCGTCGCCCGGGTACCCGTGTATCCAATAAAC
CCTCTTGCAGTTGCATCCGACTTGTGGTCTCGCTGTTCCTTGGGAGGGTCTCCTCTGAGTGATTGACTAC
CCGTCAGCGGGGGTCTTTCATGGGTAACAGTTTCTTGAAGTTGGAGAACAACATTCTGAGGGTAGGAGTC
GAATATTAAGTAATCCTGACTCAATTAGCCACTGTTTTGAATCCACATACTCCAATACTCCTGAAATAGT
TCATTATGGACAGCGCAGAAAGAGCTGGGGAGAATTGTGAAATTGTTATCCGCTCACAATTCCACACAAC
ATACGAGCCGGAAGCATAAAGTGTAAAGCCTGGGGTGCCTAATGAGTGAGCTAACTCACATTAATTGCGT
TGCGCTCACTGCCCGCTTTCCAGTCGGGAAACCTGTCGTGCCAGCTGCATTAATGAATCGGCCAACGCGC
GGGGAGAGGCGGTTTGCGTATTGGGCGCTCTTCCGCTTCCTCGCTCACTGACTCGCTGCGCTCGGTCGTT
CGGCTGCGGCGAGCGGTATCAGCTCACTCAAAGGCGGTAATACGGTTATCCACAGAATCAGGGGATAACG
CAGGAAAGAACATGTGAGCAAAAGGCCAGCAAAAGGCCAGGAACCGTAAAAAGGCCGCGTTGCTGGCGTT
TTTCCATAGGCTCCGCCCCCCTGACGAGCATCACAAAAATCGACGCTCAAGTCAGAGGTGGCGAAACCCG
ACAGGACTATAAAGATACCAGGCGTTTCCCCCTGGAAGCTCCCTCGTGCGCTCTCCTGTTCCGACCCTGC
CGCTTACCGGATACCTGTCCGCCTTTCTCCCTTCGGGAAGCGTGGCGCTTTCTCATAGCTCACGCTGTAG
GTATCTCAGTTCGGTGTAGGTCGTTCGCTCCAAGCTGGGCTGTGTGCACGAACCCCCCGTTCAGCCCGAC
CGCTGCGCCTTATCCGGTAACTATCGTCTTGAGTCCAACCCGGTAAGACACGACTTATCGCCACTGGCAG
CAGCCACTGGTAACAGGATTAGCAGAGCGAGGTATGTAGGCGGTGCTACAGAGTTCTTGAAGTGGTGGCC
TAACTACGGCTACACTAGAAGAACAGTATTTGGTATCTGCGCTCTGCTGAAGCCAGTTACCTTCGGAAAA
AGAGTTGGTAGCTCTTGATCCGGCAAACAAACCACCGCTGGTAGCGGTGGTTTTTTTGTTTGCAAGCAGC
AGATTACGCGCAGAAAAAAAGGATCTCAAGAAGATCCTTTGATCTTTTCTACGGGGTCTGACGCTCAGTG
GAACGAAAACTCACGTTAAGGGATTTTGGTCATGAGATTATCAAAAAGGATCTTCACCTAGATCCTTTTA
AATTAAAAATGAAGTTTTAAATCAATCTAAAGTATATATGAGTAAACTTGGTCTGACAGTTACCAATGCT
TAATCAGTGAGGCACCTATCTCAGCGATCTGTCTATTTCGTTCATCCATAGTTGCCTGACTCCCCGTCGT
GTAGATAACTACGATACGGGAGGGCTTACCATCTGGCCCCAGTGCTGCAATGATACCGCGAGACCCACGC
TCACCGGCTCCAGATTTATCAGCAATAAACCAGCCAGCCGGAAGGGCCGAGCGCAGAAGTGGTCCTGCAA
CTTTATCCGCCTCCATCCAGTCTATTAATTGTTGCCGGGAAGCTAGAGTAAGTAGTTCGCCAGTTAATAG
TTTGCGCAACGTTGTTGCCATTGCTACAGGCATCGTGGTGTCACGCTCGTCGTTTGGTATGGCTTCATTC
AGCTCCGGTTCCCAACGATCAAGGCGAGTTACATGATCCCCCATGTTGTGCAAAAAAGCGGTTAGCTCCT
TCGGTCCTCCGATCGTTGTCAGAAGTAAGTTGGCCGCAGTGTTATCACTCATGGTTATGGCAGCACTGCA
TAATTCTCTTACTGTCATGCCATCCGTAAGATGCTTTTCTGTGACTGGTGAGTACTCAACCAAGTCATTC
TGAGAATAGTGTATGCGGCGACCGAGTTGCTCTTGCCCGGCGTCAATACGGGATAATACCGCGCCACATA
GCAGAACTTTAAAAGTGCTCATCATTGGAAAACGTTCTTCGGGGCGAAAACTCTCAAGGATCTTACCGCT
GTTGAGATCCAGTTCGATGTAACCCACTCGTGCACCCAACTGATCTTCAGCATCTTTTACTTTCACCAGC
GTTTCTGGGTGAGCAAAAACAGGAAGGCAAAATGCCGCAAAAAAGGGAATAAGGGCGACACGGAAATGTT
GAATACTCATACTCTTCCTTTTTCAATATTATTGAAGCATTTATCAGGGTTATTGTCTCATGAGCGGATA
CATATTTGAATGTATTTAGAAAAATAAACAAATAGGGGTTCCGCGCACATTTCCCCGAAAAGTGCCACCT
GACGTCTAAGAAACCATTATTATCATGACATTAACCTATAAAAATAGGCGTATCACGAGGCCCTTTCGTC
TCGCGCGTTTCGGTGATGACGGTGAAAACCTCTGACACATGCAGCTCCCGGAGACGGTCACAGCTTGTCT
GTAAGCGGATGCCGGGAGCAGACAAGCCCGTCAGGGCGCGTCAGCGGGTGTTGGCGGGTGTCGGGGCTGG
CTTAACTATGCGGCATCAGAGCAGATTGTACTGAGAGTGCACCATATGCGGTGTGAAATACCGCACAGAT
GCGTAAGGAGAAAATACCGCATCAGGCGCCATTCGCCATTCAGGCTGCGCAACTGTTGGGAAGGGCGATC
GGTGCGGGCCTCTTCGCTATTACGCCAGCTGGCGAAAGGGGGATGTGCTGCAAGGCGATTAAGTTGGGTA
ACGCCAGGGTTTTCCCAGTCACGACGTTGTAAAACGACGGCGCAAGGAATGGTGCATGCAAGGAGATGGC
GCCCAACAGTCCCCCGGCCACGGGGCCTGCCACCATACCCACGCCGAAACAAGCGCTCATGAGCCCGAAG
TGGCGAGCCCGATCTTCCCCATCGGTGATGTCGGCGATATAGGCGCCAGCAACCGCACCTGTGGCGCCGG
TGATGCCGGCCACGATGCGTCCGGCGTAGAGGCGATTAGTCCAATTTGTTAAAGACAGGATATCAGTGGT
CCAGGCTCTAGTTTTGACTCAACAATATCACCAGCTGAAGCCTATAGAGTACGAGCCATAGATAAAATAA
AAGATTTTATTTAGTCTCCAGAAAAAGGGGGGAA
